>Addgene plasmid #170448 | pCDNA3.3_MERS_D12 | addgene full sequence | sequence record 337886 | Addgene NGS Result
AAAATTTAAGCTACAACAAGGCAAGGCTTGACCGACAATTGCATGAAGAATCTGCTTAGGGTTAGGCGTT
TTGCGCTGCTTCGCGATGTACGGGCCAGATATACGCGTTGACATTGATTATTGACTAGTTATTAATAGTA
ATCAATTACGGGGTCATTAGTTCATAGCCCATATATGGAGTTCCGCGTTACATAACTTACGGTAAATGGC
CCGCCTGGCTGACCGCCCAACGACCCCCGCCCATTGACGTCAATAATGACGTATGTTCCCATAGTAACGC
CAATAGGGACTTTCCATTGACGTCAATGGGTGGAGTATTTACGGTAAACTGCCCACTTGGCAGTACATCA
AGTGTATCATATGCCAAGTACGCCCCCTATTGACGTCAATGACGGTAAATGGCCCGCCTGGCATTATGCC
CAGTACATGACCTTATGGGACTTTCCTACTTGGCAGTACATCTACGTATTAGTCATCGCTATTACCATGG
TGATGCGGTTTTGGCAGTACATCAATGGGCGTGGATAGCGGTTTGACTCACGGGGATTTCCAAGTCTCCA
CCCCATTGACGTCAATGGGAGTTTGTTTTGGCACCAAAATCAACGGGACTTTCCAAAATGTCGTAACAAC
TCCGCCCCATTGACGCAAATGGGCGGTAGGCGTGTACGGTGGGAGGTCTATATAAGCAGAGCTCGTTTAG
TGAACCGTCAGATCGCCTGGAGACGCCATCCACGCTGTTTTGACCTCCATAGAAGACACCGGGACCGATC
CAGCCTCCGGACTGAGCTCCTTAAGGTTAACTCTAGAGAATTCGGATCCGCCACCATGATCCACTCCGTG
TTTCTGCTGATGTTCCTGCTGACCCCTACCGAGAGCTATGTGGACGTGGGCCCCGATTCTGTGAAGTCCG
CCTGCATCGAAGTGGACATCCAGCAGACCTTTTTCGACAAGACCTGGCCTCGGCCTATCGACGTGTCCAA
GGCCGACGGCATCATCTACCCTCAAGGCCGGACCTACAGCAACATCACCATTACCTACCAGGGGCTGTTC
CCCTACCAAGGCGATCACGGCGATATGTACGTGTACTCTGCCGGACACGCCACCGGCACCACACCTCAGA
AACTGTTCGTGGCCAACTACAGCCAGGACGTGAAGCAGTTCGCCAACGGCTTTGTTGTGCGGATTGGCGC
CGCTGCCAATAGCACAGGCACAGTGATCATCAGCCCTAGCACCAGCGCCACCATCCGGAAGATCTACCCT
GCCTTTATGCTGGGCAGCAGCGTGGGCAATTTCAGCGACGGCAAGATGGGCAGATTCTTCAATCACACCC
TGGTGCTGCTGCCTGATGGCTGTGGAACACTGCTGAGAGCCTTCTACTGCATCCTGGAACCTCGGAGCGG
CAATCACTGTCCTGCCGGCAATAGCTACACCAGCTTCGCCACCTATCACACCCCTGCCACCGATTGCTCC
GACGGCAACTACAACAGAAACGCCAGCCTGAACAGCTTCAAAGAGTACTTCAACCTGCGGAACTGCACCT
TCATGTACACCTACAATATCACCGAGGACGAGATCCTCGAGTGGTTCGGCATCACACAGACAGCTCAGGG
CGTGCACCTGTTCAGCAGCAGATACGTGGACCTGTACGGCGGCAACATGTTCCAGTTTGCCACACTGCCC
GTGTACGACACCATCAAGTACTACAGCATCATCCCTCACAGCATCCGGTCCATCCAGAGCGACAGAAAAG
CCTGGGCCGCCTTCTACGTGTACAAGCTCCAGCCTCTGACCTTCCTGCTGGACTTTAGCGTGGACGGCTA
CATCAGACGGGCCATCGACTGCGGCTTCAACGATCTGTCTCAGCTGCACTGCTCCTACGAGAGCTTCGAC
GTGGAAAGCGGCGTGTACAGCGTGTCCAGCTTTGAGGCCAAGCCTAGCGGCTCTGTGGTGGAACAAGCTG
AAGGC
[627 nt withheld, positions 1966-2592]
TTCGCCAATGACACCAAGATCGCCAGCCAGCTGGGCAACTGCGTGGAATACTCTCTCTACGGCGTTAGCG
GCAGAGGCGTGTTCCAGAATTGCACCGCCGTGGGCGTCCGCCAGCAGAGATTTGTGTACGACGCCTACCA
GAACCTCGTGGGCTACTACAGCGACGACGGCAATTACTACTGCCTGCGGGCCTGTGTGTCCGTGCCTGTG
TCTGTGATCTACGACAAAGAGACAAAGACCCACGCCACACTGTTCGGCAGCGTGGCCTGTGAACACATCA
GCTCCACCATGAGCCAGTACTCCAGGTCCACCAGATCCATGCTGAAGCGGCGGGATAGCACCTACGGACC
TCTGCAAACACCTGTGGGCTGTGTGCTGGGCCTCGTGAATAGCAGCCTGTTCGTCGAGGACTGCAAGCTG
CCTCTGGGCCAGTCTTTGTGTGCCCTGCCAGACACACCCTCCACACTGACACCTAGATCTGTGCGCTCTG
TGCCCGGCGAAATGAGACTGGCCTCTATCGCCTTTAATCACCCCATCCAGGTGGACCAGCTGAACTCCAG
CTACTTCAAGCTGAGCATCCCCACCAACTTCAGCTTCGGCGTGACCCAAGAGTACATCCAGACCACAATC
CAGAAAGTGACCGTGGATTGCAAGCAGTACGTGTGCAACGGCTTCCAGAAGTGCGAACAGCTGCTCAGAG
AGTACGGCCAGTTCTGCTCCAAGATCAATCAGGCCCTGCACGGCGCCAACCTGAGACAGGATGATAGCGT
GCGGAACCTGTTCGCCTCCGTGAAGTCCTCTCAGAGCAGCCCTATCATCCCTGGCTTCGGCGGCGACTTT
AATCTGACCCTGCTGGAACCTGTGTCCATCAGCACCGGCTCCAGAAGCGCCAGATCTGCCATTGAGGACC
TGCTGTTCGACAAAGTGACCATTGCCGATCCTGGCTACATGCAGGGCTACGACGATTGCATGCAGCAGGG
ACCTGCCAGCGCCAGGGATCTGATTTGTGCCCAGTATGTGGCCGGCTACAAGGTGCTGCCTCCTCTGATG
GACGTGAACATGGAAGCCGCCTACACCTCTAGCCTGCTGGGATCTATTGCTGGCGTTGGCTGGACAGCCG
GCCTGTCTAGCTTTGCCGCTATTCCCTTCGCTCAGAGCATCTTCTACCGGCTGAATGGCGTCGGGATCAC
CCAGCAGGTTCTGAGCGAGAACCAGAAGCTGATCGCCAACAAGTTCAACCAGGCTCTGGGCGCCATGCAG
ACCGGCTTTACCACAACAAACGAGGCCTTTCAGAAAGTGCAGGACGCCGTGAACAACAACGCCCAGGCAC
TGTCTAAGCTGGCCTCCGAGCTGAGCAATACCTTCGGAGCCATCTCTGCCAGCATCGGCGACATCATCCA
GAGACTGGACGTGCTGGAACAGGACGCCCAGATCGACAGACTGATCAACGGCAGACTGACCACACTGAAC
GCCTTCGTGGCCCAGCAGCTCGTCAGAAGTGAAAGCGCTGCACTGTCTGCTCAGCTGGCCAAGGACAAAG
TCAACGAGTGCGTGAAGGCCCAGAGCAAGAGATCCGGCTTTTGTGGCCAGGGCACCCACATCGTGTCCTT
CGTGGTCAATGCCCCTAACGGCCTGTACTTTATGCACGTGGGCTATTACCCCAGCAACCACATCGAGGTG
GTGTCCGCCTACGGACTGTGTGACGCCGCCAATCCTACCAACTGTATCGCCCCTGTGAACGGCTACTTCA
TCAAGACCAACAACACCCGGATCGTGGACGAGTGGTCTTACACCGGCAGCAGCTTTTACGCCCCTGAGCC
TATCACCTCTCTGAACACCAAATACGTGGCCCCTCAAGTGACATACCAGAACATCTCCACCAACCTGCCT
CCACCTCTGCTGGGCAATTCCACCGGCATCGATTTCCAGGACGAGCTGGACGAGTTCTTCAAGAACGTGT
CCACCAGCATTCCCAACTTCGGCAGCCTGACACAGATCAACACCACACTGCTGGACCTGACCTACGAAAT
GCTGTCCCTGCAACAGGTGGTCAAGGCCCTGAACGAGAGCTACATCGACCTGAAAGAGCTGGGGAACTAC
ACCTACTACAACAAGTGGCCCTGGTACATCTGGCTGGGCTTTATCGCTGGACTGGTGGCACTGGCCCTGT
GCGTGTTCTTCATCCTGTGCTGTACCGGCTGCGGCACCAATTGCATGGGCAAGCTGAAATGCAACCGGTG
CTGCGACAGATAACTCGAGCCATGGAAGCTTGATATCTAACTGACTGAACCGGTGGTACCAAACGGGGGA
GGCTAACTGAAACACGGAAGGAGACAATACCGGAAGGAACCCGCGCTATGACGGCAATAAAAAGACAGAA
TAAAACGCACGGGTGTTGGGTCGTTTGTTCATAAACGCGGGGTTCGGTCCCAGGGCTGGCACTCTGTCGA
TACCCCACCGAGACCCCATTGGGGCCAATACGCCCGCGTTTCTTCCTTTTCCCCACCCCACCCCCCAAGT
TCGGGTGAAGGCCCAGGGCTCGCAGCCAACGTCGGGGCGGCAGGCCCTGCCATAGCAGATCTGCGCAGCT
GGGGCTCTAGGGGGTATCCCC
[124 nt withheld, positions 5204-5327]
C
[91 nt withheld, positions 5329-5419]
A
[49 nt withheld, positions 5421-5469]
CCTTTGACGTTGGAGTCCACGTTCTTT
[37 nt withheld, positions 5497-5533]
ACCCTATCTCGGTCTATTCTTTTGATTTATAAGGGATTTTGCCGATTTCGGCCTATTGGTTAAAAAATGA
GCTGATTTAACAAAAATTTAACGCGAATTAATTCTGTGGAATGTGTGTCAGTTAGGGTGTGGAAAGTCCC
CAGGCTCCCCAGCAGGCAGAAGTATGCAAAGCATGCATCTCAATTAGTCAGCAACCAGGTGTGGAAAGTC
CCCAGGCTCCCCAGCAGGCAGAAGTATGCAAAGCATGCATCTCAATTAGTCAGCAACCATAGTCCCGCCC
CTAACTCCGCCCATCCCGCCCCTAACTCCGCCCAGTTCCGCCCATTCTCCGCCCCATGGCTGACTAATTT
TTTTTATTTATGCAGAGGCCGAGGCCGCCTCTGCCTCTGAGCTATTCCAGAAGTAGTGAGGAGGCTTTTT
TGGAGGCCTAGGCTTTTGCAAAAAGCTCCCGGGAGCTTGTATATCCATTTTCGGATCTGATCAAGAGACA
GGATGAGGATCGTTTCGCATGATTGAACAAGATGGATTGCACGCAGGTTCTCCGGCCGCTTGGGTGGAGA
GGCTATTCGGCTATGACTGGGCACAACAGACAATCGGCTGCTCTGATGCCGCCGTGTTCCGGCTGTCAGC
GCAGGGGCGCCCGGTTCTTTTTGTCAAGACCGACCTGTCCGGTGCCCTGAATGAACTGCAGGACGAGGCA
GCGCGGCTATCGTGGCTGGCCACGACGGGCGTTCCTTGCGCAGCTGTGCTCGACGTTGTCACTGAAGCGG
GAAGGGACTGGCTGCTATTGGGCGAAGTGCCGGGGCAGGATCTCCTGTCATCTCACCTTGCTCCTGCCGA
GAAAGTATCCATCATGGCTGATGCAATGCGGCGGCTGCATACGCTTGATCCGGCTACCTGCCCATTCGAC
CACCAAGCGAAACATCGCATCGAGCGAGCACGTACTCGGATGGAAGCCGGTCTTGTCGATCAGGATGATC
TGGACGAAGAGCATCAGGGGCTCGCGCCAGCCGAACTGTTCGCCAGGCTCAAGGCGCGCATGCCCGACGG
CGAGGATCTCGTCGTGACCCATGGCGATGCCTGCTTGCCGAATATCATGGTGGAAAATGGCCGCTTTTCT
GGATTCATCGACTGTGGCCGGCTGGGTGTGGCGGACCGCTATCAGGACATAGCGTTGGCTACCCGTGATA
TTGCTGAAGAGCTTGGCGGCGAATGGGCTGACCGCTTCCTCGTGCTTTACGGTATCGCCGCTCCCGATTC
GCAGCGCATCGCCTTCTATCGCCTTCTTGACGAGTTCTTCTGAGCGGGACTCTGGGGTTCGCGAAATGAC
CGACCAAGCGACGCCCAACCTGCCATCACGAGATTTCGATTCCACCGCCGCCTTCTATGAAAGGTTGGGC
TTCGGAATCGTTTTCCGGGACGCCGGCTGGATGATCCTCCAGCGCGGGGATCTCATGCTGGAGTTCTTCG
CCCACCCCAACTTGTTTATTGCAGCTTATAATGGTTACAAATAAAGCAATAGCATCACAAATTTCACAAA
TAAAGCATTTTTTTCACTGCATTCTAGTTGTGGTTTGTCCAAACTCATCAATGTATCTTATCATGTCTGT
ATACCGTCGACCTCTAGCTAGAGCTTGGCGTAATCATGGTCATAGCTGTTTCCTGTGTGAAATTGTTATC
CGCTCACAATTCCACACAACATACGAGCCGGAAGCATAAAGTGTAAAGCCTGGGGTGCCTAATGAGTGAG
CTAACTCACATTAATTGCGTTGCGCTCACTGCCCGCTTTCCAGTCGGGAAACCTGTCGTGCCAGCTGCAT
TAATGAATCGGCCAACGCGCGGGGAGAGGCGGTTTGCGTATTGGGCGCTCTTCCGCTTCCTCGCTCACTG
ACTCGCTGCGCTCGGTCGTTCGGCTGCGGCGAGCGGTATCAGCTCACTCAAAGGCGGTAATACGGTTATC
CACAGAATCAGGGGATAACGCAGGAAAGAACATGTGAGCAAAAGGCCAGCAAAAGGCCAGGAACCGTAAA
AAGGCCGCGTTGCTGGCGTTTTTCCATAGGCTCCGCCCCCCTGACGAGCATCACAAAAATCGACGCTCAA
GTCAGAGGTGGCGAAACCCGACAGGACTATAAAGATACCAGGCGTTTCCCCCTGGAAGCTCCCTCGTGCG
CTCTCCTGTTCCGACCCTGCCGCTTACCGGATACCTGTCCGCCTTTCTCCCTTCGGGAAGCGTGGCGCTT
TCTCATAGCTCACGCTGTAGGTATCTCAGTTCGGTGTAGGTCGTTCGCTCCAAGCTGGGCTGTGTGCACG
AACCCCCCGTTCAGCCCGACCGCTGCGCCTTATCCGGTAACTATCGTCTTGAGTCCAACCCGGTAAGACA
CGACTTATCGCCACTGGCAGCAGCCACTGGTAACAGGATTAGCAGAGCGAGGTATGTAGGCGGTGCTACA
GAGTTCTTGAAGTGGTGGCCTAACTACGGCTACACTAGAAGAACAGTATTTGGTATCTGCGCTCTGCTGA
AGCCAGTTACCTTCGGAAAAAGAGTTGGTAGCTCTTGATCCGGCAAACAAACCACCGCTGGTAGCGGTGG
TTTTTTTGTTTGCAAGCAGCAGATTACGCGCAGAAAAAAAGGATCTCAAGAAGATCCTTTGATCTTTTCT
ACGGGGTCTGACGCTCAGTGGAACGAAAACTCACGTTAAGGGATTTTGGTCATGAGATTATCAAAAAGGA
TCTTCACCTAGATCCTTTTAAATTAAAAATGAAGTTTTAAATCAATCTAAAGTATATATGAGTAAACTTG
GTCTGACAGTTACCAATGCTTAATCAGTGAGGCACCTATCTCAGCGATCTGTCTATTTCGTTCATCCATA
GTTGCCTGACTCCCCGTCGTGTAGATAACTACGATACGGGAGGGCTTACCATCTGGCCCCAGTGCTGCAA
TGATACCGCGAGACCCACGCTCACCGGCTCCAGATTTATCAGCAATAAACCAGCCAGCCGGAAGGGCCGA
GCGCAGAAGTGGTCCTGCAACTTTATCCGCCTCCATCCAGTCTATTAATTGTTGCCGGGAAGCTAGAGTA
AGTAGTTCGCCAGTTAATAGTTTGCGCAACGTTGTTGCCATTGCTACAGGCATCGTGGTGTCACGCTCGT
CGTTTGGTATGGCTTCATTCAGCTCCGGTTCCCAACGATCAAGGCGAGTTACATGATCCCCCATGTTGTG
CAAAAAAGCGGTTAGCTCCTTCGGTCCTCCGATCGTTGTCAGAAGTAAGTTGGCCGCAGTGTTATCACTC
ATGGTTATGGCAGCACTGCATAATTCTCTTACTGTCATGCCATCCGTAAGATGCTTTTCTGTGACTGGTG
AGTACTCAACCAAGTCATTCTGAGAATAGTGTATGCGGCGACCGAGTTGCTCTTGCCCGGCGTCAATACG
GGATAATACCGCGCCACATAGCAGAACTTTAAAAGTGCTCATCATTGGAAAACGTTCTTCGGGGCGAAAA
CTCTCAAGGATCTTACCGCTGTTGAGATCCAGTTCGATGTAACCCACTCGTGCACCCAACTGATCTTCAG
CATCTTTTACTTTCACCAGCGTTTCTGGGTGAGCAAAAACAGGAAGGCAAAATGCCGCAAAAAAGGGAAT
AAGGGCGACACGGAAATGTTGAATACTCATACTCTTCCTTTTTCAATATTATTGAAGCATTTATCAGGGT
TATTGTCTCATGAGCGGATACATATTTGAATGTATTTAGAAAAATAAACAAATAGGGGTTCCGCGCACAT
TTCCCCGAAAAGTGCCACCTGACGTCGACGGATCGGGAGATCTCCCGATCCCCTATGGTGCACTCTCAGT
ACAATCTGCTCTGATGCCGCATAGTTAAGCCAGTATCTGCTCCCTGCTTGTGTGTTGGAGGTCGCTGAGT
AGTGCGCGAGC
Features (pLannotate 1.2.2; 18 found; start..end, strand, type, name):
    110..489     +  enhancer       CMV enhancer: human cytomegalovirus immediate early enhancer
    490..693     +  promoter       CMV promoter: human cytomegalovirus (CMV) immediate early promoter
    826..4869    +  CDS            S (sequence partly withheld): SPIKE_MERS1 - Experimental evidence at protein level: Swiss-Prot protein existence level 1. [Spike protein S2']: Acts as a viral fusion peptide which is unmasked following S2 cleavage occurring upon virus endocytosis. From Middle East respiratory syndrome-related coronavirus (isolate United Kingdom/H123990006/2012) (MERS-CoV) (Betacoronavirus England 1).
   4954..5002    +  polyA_signal   HSV TK poly(A) signal: herpes simplex virus thymidine kinase polyadenylation signal (Cole and Stacy, 1985)
   5093..5109    -  polyA_signal   bGH poly(A) signal (fragment): bovine growth hormone polyadenylation signal
   5204..5632    +  rep_origin     f1 ori (sequence partly withheld): f1 bacteriophage origin of replication; arrow indicates direction of (+) strand synthesis
   5646..5975    +  promoter       SV40 promoter: SV40 enhancer and early promoter
   6042..6833    +  CDS            neo: KKA2_KLEPN - Also known as kan, nptII. Experimental evidence at protein level: Swiss-Prot protein existence level 1. Resistance to kanamycin, neomycin, paromomycin, ribostamycin, butirosin and gentamicin B. From Klebsiella pneumoniae.
   6859..7017    +  CDS            ble (fragment): BLE_KLEPN - Experimental evidence at protein level: Swiss-Prot protein existence level 1. Binding protein with a strong affinity to the bleomycin family of antibiotics. Binds to CL990; an antimitotic-antibiotic compound. From Klebsiella pneumoniae.
   7012..7133    +  polyA_signal   SV40 poly(A) signal: SV40 polyadenylation signal
   7206..7222    -  protein_bind   lac operator: The lac repressor binds to the lac operator to inhibit transcription in E. coli. This inhibition can be relieved by adding lactose or isopropyl-β-D-thiogalactopyranoside (IPTG). lac repressor encoded by lacI
   7230..7260    -  promoter       lac promoter: promoter for the E. coli lac operon
   7275..7296    -  protein_bind   CAP binding site: CAP binding activates transcription in the presence of cAMP. E. coli catabolite activator protein
   7309..7401    -  CDS            lacI (fragment): lac repressor; lacI; The lac repressor binds to the lac operator to inhibit transcription in E. coli. This inhibition can be relieved by adding lactose or isopropyl-β-D-thiogalactopyranoside (IPTG).
   7584..8172    -  rep_origin     ori: high-copy-number ColE1/pMB1/pBR322/pUC origin of replication
   8343..9203    -  CDS            AmpR: β-lactamase; bla; confers resistance to ampicillin, carbenicillin, and related antibiotics
   9204..9308    -  promoter       AmpR promoter: bla
   9367..9419    -  misc_feature   bom (fragment): basis of mobility region from pBR322
