[The description below was written by a language model from this plasmid's Addgene catalogue record and pLannotate feature annotations shown in this document.]
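Description:
pCDNA3.3_MERS_D12 is a mammalian expression plasmid built on the pcDNA3.3 backbone that expresses the spike (S) glycoprotein of Middle East respiratory syndrome coronavirus lacking the last 12 amino acids of its C-terminal cytoplasmic tail. The spike coding sequence, otherwise described as wild type, was inserted by restriction cloning between BamHI and XhoI sites, both of which are retained. It sits downstream of the human cytomegalovirus immediate-early enhancer and promoter, which drive strong constitutive transcription in transfected mammalian cells, and is followed by the herpes simplex virus thymidine kinase polyadenylation signal. The annotated spike reading frame matches the MERS-CoV England 1 isolate reference protein. The catalogue lists a total size of about 9.2 kb, while the sequenced record is slightly larger, at roughly 9.5 kb.

A second mammalian cassette places the neomycin phosphotransferase gene under the SV40 enhancer/early promoter with an SV40 polyadenylation signal, allowing G418 selection of stable transfectants. In E. coli the plasmid is maintained through a high-copy ColE1/pUC-type origin and selected with ampicillin through the β-lactamase gene and its own promoter. An f1 phage origin is also present, along with small backbone remnants such as lac promoter/operator elements and fragments of bGH poly(A), ble, lacI and bom, which have no evident role in the design.

According to the record, the construct is used to produce MERS pseudotyped virus. In this kind of system, spike supplied in trans from an expression plasmid is incorporated as the envelope protein on reporter viral particles. Such particles are commonly used for entry and antibody neutralization assays. Cytoplasmic tail truncations of coronavirus spikes are generally made to improve surface expression and incorporation into pseudovirions, although the record does not state the rationale for this deletion.
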