Addgene plasmid #170448: pCDNA3.3_MERS_D12
Purpose: Express MERS WT spike protein with an 12aa deletion on the C-terminal tail. Used for MERS pseudotyped virus production.
Depositing lab: David Nemazee. Depositing organization: Scripps California (The Scripps Research Institute). Publication: Isolation of potent SARS-CoV-2 neutralizing antibodies and protection from disease in a small animal model. Rogers TF, Zhao F, Huang D, Beutler N, Burns A, He WT, Limbo O, Smith C, Song G, Woehl J, Yang L, Abbott RK, Callaghan S, Garcia E, Hurtado J, Parren M, Peng L, Ramirez S, Ricketts J, Ricciardi MJ, Rawlings SA, Wu NC, Yuan M, Smith DM, Nemazee D, Teijaro JR, Voss JE, Wilson IA, Andrabi R, Briney B, Landais E, Sok D, Jardine JG, Burton DR. Science. 2020 Aug 21;369(6506):956-963. doi: 10.1126/science.abc7520. Epub 2020 Jun 15. PubMed 32540903.
Backbone
  Vector backbone: pcDNA3.3
  Backbone size w/o insert (bp): 5500
  Total vector size (bp): 9200
  Vector type: Mammalian Expression
  Selectable markers: Neomycin (select with G418)
Growth in bacteria
  Bacterial resistance: Ampicillin, 100 μg/mL
  Growth temperature: 37°C
  Growth strain: DH5alpha
  Copy number: High Copy
Gene/Insert
  Gene/Insert name: MERS spike D12
  Species: MERS
  Insert size (bp): 3800
  Mutation: last 12aa deletion in c-terminal tail
  Entrez Gene: S (a.k.a. G128_gp02)
  Promoter: CMV
  Cloning method: Restriction Enzyme; 5′ cloning site BamHI (not destroyed); 3′ cloning site XhoI (not destroyed)
  Sequencing primers: 5′ CMV-F; 3′ TK-pA-R
Terms and licenses: Academic/Nonprofit Terms; Industry Terms: Not Available to Industry
How to cite: pCDNA3.3_MERS_D12 was a gift from David Nemazee (Addgene plasmid # 170448 ; http://n2t.net/addgene:170448 ; RRID:Addgene_170448)
