>Addgene plasmid #170448 | pCDNA3.3_MERS_D12 | depositor partial sequence | sequence record 330454 | MERS-Spike CDS
GCCACCATGATCCACTCCGTGTTTCTGCTGATGTTCCTGCTGACCCCTACCGAGAGCTATGTGGACGTGG
GCCCCGATTCTGTGAAGTCCGCCTGCATCGAAGTGGACATCCAGCAGACCTTTTTCGACAAGACCTGGCC
TCGGCCTATCGACGTGTCCAAGGCCGACGGCATCATCTACCCTCAAGGCCGGACCTACAGCAACATCACC
ATTACCTACCAGGGGCTGTTCCCCTACCAAGGCGATCACGGCGATATGTACGTGTACTCTGCCGGACACG
CCACCGGCACCACACCTCAGAAACTGTTCGTGGCCAACTACAGCCAGGACGTGAAGCAGTTCGCCAACGG
CTTTGTTGTGCGGATTGGCGCCGCTGCCAATAGCACAGGCACAGTGATCATCAGCCCTAGCACCAGCGCC
ACCATCCGGAAGATCTACCCTGCCTTTATGCTGGGCAGCAGCGTGGGCAATTTCAGCGACGGCAAGATGG
GCAGATTCTTCAATCACACCCTGGTGCTGCTGCCTGATGGCTGTGGAACACTGCTGAGAGCCTTCTACTG
CATCCTGGAACCTCGGAGCGGCAATCACTGTCCTGCCGGCAATAGCTACACCAGCTTCGCCACCTATCAC
ACCCCTGCCACCGATTGCTCCGACGGCAACTACAACAGAAACGCCAGCCTGAACAGCTTCAAAGAGTACT
TCAACCTGCGGAACTGCACCTTCATGTACACCTACAATATCACCGAGGACGAGATCCTCGAGTGGTTCGG
CATCACACAGACAGCTCAGGGCGTGCACCTGTTCAGCAGCAGATACGTGGACCTGTACGGCGGCAACATG
TTCCAGTTTGCCACACTGCCCGTGTACGACACCATCAAGTACTACAGCATCATCCCTCACAGCATCCGGT
CCATCCAGAGCGACAGAAAAGCCTGGGCCGCCTTCTACGTGTACAAGCTCCAGCCTCTGACCTTCCTGCT
GGACTTTAGCGTGGACGGCTACATCAGACGGGCCATCGACTGCGGCTTCAACGATCTGTCTCAGCTGCAC
TGCTCCTACGAGAGCTTCGACGTGGAAAGCGGCGTGTACAGCGTGTCCAGCTTTGAGGCCAAGCCTAGCG
GCTCTGTGGTGGAACAAGCTGAAGGC
[627 nt withheld, positions 1147-1773]
TTCGCCAATGACACCAAGATCGCCAGCCAGCTGGGCAACTGCGTGGAATACTCTCTCTACGGCGTTAGCG
GCAGAGGCGTGTTCCAGAATTGCACCGCCGTGGGCGTCCGCCAGCAGAGATTTGTGTACGACGCCTACCA
GAACCTCGTGGGCTACTACAGCGACGACGGCAATTACTACTGCCTGCGGGCCTGTGTGTCCGTGCCTGTG
TCTGTGATCTACGACAAAGAGACAAAGACCCACGCCACACTGTTCGGCAGCGTGGCCTGTGAACACATCA
GCTCCACCATGAGCCAGTACTCCAGGTCCACCAGATCCATGCTGAAGCGGCGGGATAGCACCTACGGACC
TCTGCAAACACCTGTGGGCTGTGTGCTGGGCCTCGTGAATAGCAGCCTGTTCGTCGAGGACTGCAAGCTG
CCTCTGGGCCAGTCTTTGTGTGCCCTGCCAGACACACCCTCCACACTGACACCTAGATCTGTGCGCTCTG
TGCCCGGCGAAATGAGACTGGCCTCTATCGCCTTTAATCACCCCATCCAGGTGGACCAGCTGAACTCCAG
CTACTTCAAGCTGAGCATCCCCACCAACTTCAGCTTCGGCGTGACCCAAGAGTACATCCAGACCACAATC
CAGAAAGTGACCGTGGATTGCAAGCAGTACGTGTGCAACGGCTTCCAGAAGTGCGAACAGCTGCTCAGAG
AGTACGGCCAGTTCTGCTCCAAGATCAATCAGGCCCTGCACGGCGCCAACCTGAGACAGGATGATAGCGT
GCGGAACCTGTTCGCCTCCGTGAAGTCCTCTCAGAGCAGCCCTATCATCCCTGGCTTCGGCGGCGACTTT
AATCTGACCCTGCTGGAACCTGTGTCCATCAGCACCGGCTCCAGAAGCGCCAGATCTGCCATTGAGGACC
TGCTGTTCGACAAAGTGACCATTGCCGATCCTGGCTACATGCAGGGCTACGACGATTGCATGCAGCAGGG
ACCTGCCAGCGCCAGGGATCTGATTTGTGCCCAGTATGTGGCCGGCTACAAGGTGCTGCCTCCTCTGATG
GACGTGAACATGGAAGCCGCCTACACCTCTAGCCTGCTGGGATCTATTGCTGGCGTTGGCTGGACAGCCG
GCCTGTCTAGCTTTGCCGCTATTCCCTTCGCTCAGAGCATCTTCTACCGGCTGAATGGCGTCGGGATCAC
CCAGCAGGTTCTGAGCGAGAACCAGAAGCTGATCGCCAACAAGTTCAACCAGGCTCTGGGCGCCATGCAG
ACCGGCTTTACCACAACAAACGAGGCCTTTCAGAAAGTGCAGGACGCCGTGAACAACAACGCCCAGGCAC
TGTCTAAGCTGGCCTCCGAGCTGAGCAATACCTTCGGAGCCATCTCTGCCAGCATCGGCGACATCATCCA
GAGACTGGACGTGCTGGAACAGGACGCCCAGATCGACAGACTGATCAACGGCAGACTGACCACACTGAAC
GCCTTCGTGGCCCAGCAGCTCGTCAGAAGTGAAAGCGCTGCACTGTCTGCTCAGCTGGCCAAGGACAAAG
TCAACGAGTGCGTGAAGGCCCAGAGCAAGAGATCCGGCTTTTGTGGCCAGGGCACCCACATCGTGTCCTT
CGTGGTCAATGCCCCTAACGGCCTGTACTTTATGCACGTGGGCTATTACCCCAGCAACCACATCGAGGTG
GTGTCCGCCTACGGACTGTGTGACGCCGCCAATCCTACCAACTGTATCGCCCCTGTGAACGGCTACTTCA
TCAAGACCAACAACACCCGGATCGTGGACGAGTGGTCTTACACCGGCAGCAGCTTTTACGCCCCTGAGCC
TATCACCTCTCTGAACACCAAATACGTGGCCCCTCAAGTGACATACCAGAACATCTCCACCAACCTGCCT
CCACCTCTGCTGGGCAATTCCACCGGCATCGATTTCCAGGACGAGCTGGACGAGTTCTTCAAGAACGTGT
CCACCAGCATTCCCAACTTCGGCAGCCTGACACAGATCAACACCACACTGCTGGACCTGACCTACGAAAT
GCTGTCCCTGCAACAGGTGGTCAAGGCCCTGAACGAGAGCTACATCGACCTGAAAGAGCTGGGGAACTAC
ACCTACTACAACAAGTGGCCCTGGTACATCTGGCTGGGCTTTATCGCTGGACTGGTGGCACTGGCCCTGT
GCGTGTTCTTCATCCTGTGCTGTACCGGCTGCGGCACCAATTGCATGGGCAAGCTGAAATGCAACCGGTG
CTGCGACAGATAA
